LOCUS       Exported 5133 bp ds-DNA circular SYN 13-MAY-2021
DEFINITION  Mammalian expression plasmid for SARS-CoV-2 2'-O-ribose
            methyltransferase.
ACCESSION   .
VERSION     .
KEYWORDS    pGBW-m4133218
SOURCE      synthetic DNA construct
  ORGANISM  synthetic DNA construct
REFERENCE   1 (bases 1 to 5133)
  TITLE     SARS-CoV-2 protein Mammalian expression constructs, tagged, for
            protein expression and/or purification
REFERENCE   2 (bases 1 to 5133)
  AUTHORS   .
  TITLE     Direct Submission
  JOURNAL   Exported May 13, 2021 from SnapGene Server 1.1.58
            http://www.snapgene.com
FEATURES             Location/Qualifiers
     source          1..5133
                     /organism="synthetic DNA construct"
                     /mol_type="other DNA"
     CDS             902..922
                     /codon_start=1
                     /product="tobacco etch virus (TEV) protease recognition and
                     cleavage site"
                     /label=TEV site
                     /translation="ENLYFQS"
     CDS             923..949
                     /codon_start=1
                     /product="HA (human influenza hemagglutinin) epitope tag"
                     /label=HA
                     /translation="YPYDVPDYA"
     polyA_signal    1002..1123
                     /label=SV40 poly(A) signal
                     /note="SV40 polyadenylation signal"
     primer_bind     complement(1013..1032)
                     /label=EBV-rev
                     /note="SV40 polyA terminator, reverse primer"
     primer_bind     1067..1086
                     /label=SV40pA-R
                     /note="SV40 polyA, reverse primer"
     terminator      1238..1284
                     /label=T7 terminator
                     /note="transcription terminator for bacteriophage T7 RNA
                     polymerase"
     terminator      1314..1450
                     /label=rrnG terminator
                     /note="transcription terminator from the E. coli ribosomal
                     RNA rrnG operon (Albrechtsen et al., 1991)"
     misc_feature    1495..1566
                     /label=3' beta-globin insulator
                     /note="insulator downstream of the human beta-globin locus
                     (Farrell et al., 2002)"
     rep_origin      complement(1792..2380)
                     /direction=LEFT
                     /label=ori
                     /note="high-copy-number ColE1/pMB1/pBR322/pUC origin of
                     replication"
     primer_bind     complement(1872..1891)
                     /label=pBR322ori-F
                     /note="pBR322 origin, forward primer"
     CDS             3126..3986
                     /codon_start=1
                     /gene="bla"
                     /product="beta-lactamase"
                     /label=AmpR
                     /note="confers resistance to ampicillin, carbenicillin, and
                     related antibiotics"
                     /translation="MSIQHFRVALIPFFAAFCLPVFAHPETLVKVKDAEDQLGARVGYI
                     ELDLNSGKILESFRPEERFPMMSTFKVLLCGAVLSRIDAGQEQLGRRIHYSQNDLVEYS
                     PVTEKHLTDGMTVRELCSAAITMSDNTAANLLLTTIGGPKELTAFLHNMGDHVTRLDRW
                     EPELNEAIPNDERDTTMPVAMATTLRKLLTGELLTLASRQQLIDWMEADKVAGPLLRSA
                     LPAGWFIADKSGAGERGSRGIIAALGPDGKPSRIVVIYTTGSQATMDERNRQIAEIGAS
                     LIKHW"
     primer_bind     complement(3344..3363)
                     /label=Amp-R
                     /note="Ampicillin resistance gene, reverse primer"
     terminator      3999..4135
                     /label=rrnG terminator
                     /note="transcription terminator from the E. coli ribosomal
                     RNA rrnG operon (Albrechtsen et al., 1991)"
     misc_feature    4287..4358
                     /label=5' beta-globin insulator
                     /note="insulator upstream of the human beta-globin locus
                     (Farrell et al., 2002)"
     terminator      4363..4409
                     /label=T7 terminator
                     /note="transcription terminator for bacteriophage T7 RNA
                     polymerase"
     polyA_signal    4427..4475
                     /note="synthetic polyadenylation signal"
     enhancer        4556..4859
                     /label=CMV enhancer
                     /note="human cytomegalovirus immediate early enhancer"
     promoter        4861..5063
                     /label=CMV promoter
                     /note="human cytomegalovirus (CMV) immediate early
                     promoter"
     primer_bind     5014..5034
                     /label=CMV-F
                     /note="Human CMV immediate early promoter, forward primer"
ORIGIN
        1 caccatgtcc tcacaagcgt ggcagccagg cgtagcaatg cctaatttat acaagatgca
       61 gcggatgctc cttgaaaaat gcgacctaca gaactatgga gatagtgcta cattgcccaa
      121 ggggataatg atgaatgtgg ccaaatatac ccaactgtgt cagtacctga acactctcac
      181 gctggccgtt ccgtacaaca tgagggtgat tcattttggt gccggcagcg acaagggagt
      241 cgctcccggg accgctgtgc tgcgacagtg gcttcctaca ggcactctgc tagtggattc
      301 tgatttgaat gacttcgtca gcgacgcaga ctcgaccctc atcggagatt gtgcgactgt
      361 tcacacagcc aacaaatggg acctgatcat ttccgatatg tatgatccaa agaccaaaaa
      421 tgtcacgaag gagaacgact caaaggaggg tttctttacg tacatctgcg ggttcatcca
      481 acagaaactt gcactgggcg gaagtgtggc aattaaaata acagaacact cttggaacgc
      541 cgacctatac aagcttatgg gtcattttgc ttggtggacc gcctttgtta ctaatgtaaa
      601 cgcttcaagc tccgaggcct tcctgatagg ttgtaattat ttaggcaagc ctagagagca
      661 gattgatggg tatgtgatgc acgcaaatta catcttctgg cgcaacacaa atccaattca
      721 gctcagttct tattcactgt ttgatatgag caaattcccc cttaaactga gaggcactgc
      781 cgtcatgtcc ttgaaggaag gacaaatcaa cgatatgatc ttgtctctcc ttagcaaggg
      841 gcgtttgatt attagggaga acaatcgggt ggtgatctca tcggacgttc tggtcaacaa
      901 tgaaaacctt tactttcagt cgtaccccta tgacgtacca gattatgcgt aagctagctt
      961 gactgactga gatacagcgt accttcagct cacagacatg ataagataca ttgatgagtt
     1021 tggacaaacc acaactagaa tgcagtgaaa aaaatgcttt atttgtgaaa tttgtgatgc
     1081 tattgcttta tttgtaacca ttataagctg caataaacaa gttaacaaca acaattgcat
     1141 tcattttatg tttcaggttc agggggaggt gtgggaggtt ttttaaagca agtaaaacct
     1201 ctacaaatgt ggtattggcc catctctatc ggtatcgtag cataacccct tggggcctct
     1261 aaacgggtct tgaggggttt tttgtgcccc tcgggccgga ttgctatcta ccggcattgg
     1321 cgcagaaaaa aatgcctgat gcgacgctgc gcgtcttata ctcccacata tgccagattc
     1381 agcaacggat acggcttccc caacttgccc acttccatac gtgtcctcct taccagaaat
     1441 ttatccttaa ggtcgtcagc tatcctgcag gcgatctctc gatttcgatc aagacattcc
     1501 tttaatggtc ttttctggac accactaggg gtcagaagta gttcatcaaa ctttcttccc
     1561 tccctaatct cattggttac cttgggctat cgaaacttaa ttaaccagtc aagtcagcta
     1621 cttggcgaga tcgacttgtc tgggtttcga ctacgctcag aattgcgtca gtcaagttcg
     1681 atctggtcct tgctattgca cccgttctcc gattacgagt ttcatttaaa tcatgtgagc
     1741 aaaaggccag caaaaggcca ggaaccgtaa aaaggccgcg ttgctggcgt ttttccatag
     1801 gctccgcccc cctgacgagc atcacaaaaa tcgacgctca agtcagaggt ggcgaaaccc
     1861 gacaggacta taaagatacc aggcgtttcc ccctggaagc tccctcgtgc gctctcctgt
     1921 tccgaccctg ccgcttaccg gatacctgtc cgcctttctc ccttcgggaa gcgtggcgct
     1981 ttctcatagc tcacgctgta ggtatctcag ttcggtgtag gtcgttcgct ccaagctggg
     2041 ctgtgtgcac gaaccccccg ttcagcccga ccgctgcgcc ttatccggta actatcgtct
     2101 tgagtccaac ccggtaagac acgacttatc gccactggca gcagccactg gtaacaggat
     2161 tagcagagcg aggtatgtag gcggtgctac agagttcttg aagtggtggc ctaactacgg
     2221 ctacactaga agaacagtat ttggtatctg cgctctgctg aagccagtta ccttcggaaa
     2281 aagagttggt agctcttgat ccggcaaaca aaccaccgct ggtagcggtg gtttttttgt
     2341 ttgcaagcag cagattacgc gcagaaaaaa aggatctcaa gaagatcctt tgatcttttc
     2401 tacggggtct gacgctcagt ggaacgaaaa ctcacgttaa gggattttgg tcatgagatt
     2461 atcaaaaagg atcttcacct agatcctttt aaattaaaaa tgaagtttta aatcaatcta
     2521 aagtatatat gagtaaactt ggtctgacag ttaccaatgc ttaatcagtg aggcacctat
     2581 ctcagcgatc tgtctatttc gttcatccat agttgcattt aaatttccga actctccaag
     2641 gccctcgtcg gaaaatcttc aaacctttcg tccgatccat cttgcaggct acctctcgaa
     2701 cgaactatcg caagtctctt ggccggcctt gcgccttggc tattgcttgg cagcgcctat
     2761 cgccaggtat tactccaatc ccgaatatcc gagatcggga tcacccgaga gaagttcaac
     2821 ctacatcctc aatcccgatc tatccgagat ccgaggaata tcgaaatcgg ggcgcgcctg
     2881 gtgtaccgag aacgatcctc tcagtgcgag tctcgacgat ccatatcgtt gcttggcagt
     2941 cagccagtcg gaatccagct tgggacccag gaagtccaat cgtcagatat tgtactcaag
     3001 cctggtcacg gcagcgtacc gatctgttta aacctagata ttgatagtct gatcggtcaa
     3061 cgtataatcg agtcctagct tttgcaaaca tctatcaaga gacaggatca gcaggaggct
     3121 ttcgcatgag tattcaacat ttccgtgtcg cccttattcc cttttttgcg gcattttgcc
     3181 ttcctgtttt tgctcaccca gaaacgctgg tgaaagtaaa agatgctgaa gatcagttgg
     3241 gtgcgcgagt gggttacatc gaactggatc tcaacagcgg taagatcctt gagagttttc
     3301 gccccgaaga acgctttcca atgatgagca cttttaaagt tctgctatgt ggcgcggtat
     3361 tatcccgtat tgacgccggg caagagcaac tcggtcgccg catacactat tctcagaatg
     3421 acttggttga gtattcacca gtcacagaaa agcatcttac ggatggcatg acagtaagag
     3481 aattatgcag tgctgccata accatgagtg ataacactgc ggccaactta cttctgacaa
     3541 cgattggagg accgaaggag ctaaccgctt ttttgcacaa catgggggat catgtaactc
     3601 gccttgatcg ttgggaaccg gagctgaatg aagccatacc aaacgacgag cgtgacacca
     3661 cgatgcctgt agcaatggca acaaccttgc gtaaactatt aactggcgaa ctacttactc
     3721 tagcttcccg gcaacagttg atagactgga tggaggcgga taaagttgca ggaccacttc
     3781 tgcgctcggc ccttccggct ggctggttta ttgctgataa atctggagcc ggtgagcgtg
     3841 ggtctcgcgg tatcattgca gcactggggc cagatggtaa gccctcccgt atcgtagtta
     3901 tctacacgac ggggagtcag gcaactatgg atgaacgaaa tagacagatc gctgagatag
     3961 gtgcctcact gattaagcat tggtaaccga ttctaggtgc attggcgcag aaaaaaatgc
     4021 ctgatgcgac gctgcgcgtc ttatactccc acatatgcca gattcagcaa cggatacggc
     4081 ttccccaact tgcccacttc catacgtgtc ctccttacca gaaatttatc cttaagatcc
     4141 cgaatcgttt aaactcgact ctggctctat cgaatctccg tcgtttcgag cttacgcgaa
     4201 cagccgtggc gctcatttgc tcgtcgggca tcgaatctcg tcagctatcg tcagcttacc
     4261 tttttggcag cgatcgcggc tcccgacatc ttggaccatt agctccacag gtatcttctt
     4321 ccctctagtg gtcataacag cagcttcagc tacctctcaa ttcaaaaaac ccctcaagac
     4381 ccgtttagag gccccaaggg gttatgctat caatcgttgc gttacacaca caaaaaacca
     4441 acacacatcc atcttcgatg gatagcgatt ttattatcta actgctgatc gagtgtagcc
     4501 agatctagta atcaattacg gggtcattag ttcatagccc atatatggag ttccgcgtta
     4561 cataacttac ggtaaatggc ccgcctggct gaccgcccaa cgacccccgc ccattgacgt
     4621 caataatgac gtatgttccc atagtaacgc caatagggac tttccattga cgtcaatggg
     4681 tggagtattt acggtaaact gcccacttgg cagtacatca agtgtatcat atgccaagta
     4741 cgccccctat tgacgtcaat gacggtaaat ggcccgcctg gcattatgcc cagtacatga
     4801 ccttatggga ctttcctact tggcagtaca tctacgtatt agtcatcgct attaccatgc
     4861 tgatgcggtt ttggcagtac atcaatgggc gtggatagcg gtttgactca cggggatttc
     4921 caagtctcca ccccattgac gtcaatggga gtttgttttg gcaccaaaat caacgggact
     4981 ttccaaaatg tcgtaacaac tccgccccat tgacgcaaat gggcggtagg cgtgtacggt
     5041 gggaggtcta tataagcaga gctggtttag tgaaccgtca gatcagatct ttgtcgatcc
     5101 taccatccac tcgacacacc cgccagcggc cgc
//
