[The description below was written by a language model from this plasmid's Addgene catalogue record and the feature table of its GenBank file.]
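Description:
pGBW-m4133218 is a 5.1 kb mammalian expression plasmid built on the pTwist_CMV_6 backbone for producing the SARS-CoV-2 2'-O-ribose methyltransferase, one of the mature products processed from the ORF1ab polyprotein (commonly known as nsp16). It is maintained in E. coli at high copy through a ColE1/pUC-type origin and selected with ampicillin via the bla beta-lactamase gene. No mammalian selection marker or episomal origin is annotated, so the design points to transient transfection.

The wild-type coding sequence, about 0.9 kb, is not itself annotated in the feature table. By position, it occupies the region between the human cytomegalovirus immediate-early enhancer/promoter, which lies at the end of the circular map, and the tag sequences that begin around position 900. The insert is fused at its C terminus to a TEV protease recognition site followed by an HA epitope, both supplied by the backbone. The protein can therefore be detected or immunoprecipitated through HA, and the tag can be removed by TEV cleavage. An SV40 polyadenylation signal terminates the transcript.

The expression unit is bracketed by isolating elements. A synthetic poly(A) signal sits upstream of the CMV enhancer to block read-through from the backbone. T7 and rrnG transcription terminators, together with short 5' and 3' beta-globin insulator elements, flank the cassette on both sides, and an rrnG terminator also follows the resistance gene.

The plasmid belongs to a set of tagged SARS-CoV-2 protein constructs intended for expression and/or purification in mammalian cells. The cloning method is not recorded.
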