Addgene plasmid #152127: pGBW-m4133218
Purpose: Mammalian expression plasmid for SARS-CoV-2 2'-O-ribose methyltransferase
Depositing lab: Ginkgo Bioworks & Benjie Chen. Depositing organization: Ginkgo Bioworks.
Backbone
  Vector backbone: pTwist_CMV_6
  Backbone size w/o insert (bp): 4180
  Vector type: Mammalian Expression
Growth in bacteria
  Bacterial resistance: Ampicillin, 100 μg/mL
  Growth temperature: 37°C
  Growth strain: DH5alpha
  Copy number: High Copy
Gene/Insert
  Gene/Insert name: SARS-CoV-2 2'-O-ribose methyltransferase
  Species: Severe acute respiratory syndrome coronavirus 2
  Insert size (bp): 893
  Mutation: wt
  Entrez Gene: ORF1ab (a.k.a. GU280_gp01)
  Promoter: CMV
  Tag / fusion protein: Cleavable TEV;HA (C terminal on backbone)
  Cloning method: Unknown
Resource information
  A portion of this plasmid was derived from a plasmid made by: GinkgoBioworks
Depositor comments: NCBI reference sequence: YP_009725311.1
How to cite: pGBW-m4133218 was a gift from Ginkgo Bioworks & Benjie Chen (Addgene plasmid # 152127 ; http://n2t.net/addgene:152127 ; RRID:Addgene_152127)
